>Addgene plasmid #43193 | I-TGCG | depositor partial sequence | sequence record 58458 | I-TGCG sequence 424 bps
CGTCTCCTGACCCCAGAGCAGGTCGTGGCCATTGCCTCGAATGGAGGGGGCAAACAGGCGTTGGAAACCG
TACAACGATTGCTGCCGGTGCTGTGCCAAGCGCACGGACTCACCCCAGAGCAGGTCGTGGCAATCGCGAG
CAATAACGGCGGAAAACAGGCTTTGGAAACGGTGCAGAGGCTCCTTCCAGTGCTGTGCCAAGCGCACGGC
CTCACCCCAGAGCAGGTCGTGGCGATCGCAAGCCACGACGGAGGAAAGCAAGCCTTGGAAACAGTACAGA
GGCTGTTGCCTGTGCTGTGCCAAGCGCACGGATTAACCCCAGAGCAGGTCGTGGCAATCGCGAGCAATAA
CGGCGGAAAACAGGCTTTGGAAACGGTGCAGAGGCTCCTTCCAGTGCTGTGCCAAGCGCACGGCTTAAGA
GACG
