>Addgene plasmid #43193 | I-TGCG | addgene partial sequence | sequence record 61919 | M13-F20 5'-TGTAAAACGACGGCCAGT-3'
GGGCGAATTGGGCCCTCTAGATGCATGCTCGAGCGGCCGCCAGTGTGATGGATATCTGCAGAATTCGCCC
TTAGTATCTTTCCTGTGCCCACGTCTCTTAAGCCGTGCGCTTGGCACAGCACTGGAAGGAGCCTCTGCAC
CGTTTCCAAAGCCTGTTTTCCGCCGTTATTGCTCGCGATTGCCACGACCTGCTCTGGGGTTAATCCGTGC
GCTTGGCACAGCACAGGCAACAGCCTCTGTACTGTTTCCAAGGCTTGCTTTCCTCCGTCGTGGCTTGCGA
TCGCCACGACCTGCTCTGGGGTGAGGCCGTGCGCTTGGCACAGCACTGGAAGGAGCCTCTGCACCGTTTC
CAAAGCCTGTTTTCCGCCGTTATTGCTCGCGATTGCCACGACCTGCTCTGGGGTGAGTCCGTGCGCTTGG
CACAGCACCGGCAGCAATCGTTGTACGGTTTCCAACGCCTGTTTGCCCCCTCCATTCGAGGCAATGGCCA
CGACCTGCTCTGGGGTCAGGAGACGCGCTAGGACGGCATCTATATAAGGGCGAATTCCAGCACACTGGCG
GCCGTTACTAGTGGATCCGAGCTCGGTACCAAGCTTGATGCATAGCTTGAGTATTCTATAGTGTCACCTA
AATAGCTTGGCGTAATCATGGTCATAGCTGTTTCCTGTGTGAAATTGTTATCCGCTCACAATTCCACACA
ACATACGAGCCGGAAGCATAAAGTGTAAAGCCTGGGGTGCCTAATGAGTGAGCTAACTCACATTAATTGC
GTTGCGCTCACTGCCCGCTTTCCAGTCGGGAAACCTGTCGTGCCAGCTGCATTAATGAATCGGCCAACGC
GCGGGGAGAGGCGGTTTGCGTATTGGGCGCTCTTCCGCTTCCTCGCTCACTGACTCGCTGCGCTCGGTCG
TTCGGCTGCGGCGAGCGGTATCAGCTCACTCA
