[The description below was written by a language model from this plasmid's Addgene catalogue record.]
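Description:
I-TGCG is a bacterial cloning plasmid built on the commercial pCRII-TOPO backbone (about 4 kb without insert), into which a 424 bp synthetic insert was placed by TOPO cloning. It is a high-copy plasmid maintained in E. coli and carries both ampicillin and kanamycin resistance, as is standard for this backbone. The T7 and M13-reverse priming sites listed for sequencing flank the TOPO insertion site and allow the insert to be verified from both ends. No mammalian promoter, reporter or expression element is recorded. The plasmid is therefore best understood as a storage and propagation vector for a DNA module, not as an expression construct.

The record gives no functional description of the insert beyond its name, synthetic origin and size, and no feature table is provided. The associated publication describes a TALEN genome-editing system for generating human stem cell-based disease models, so the plasmid probably belongs to a library of pre-assembled TAL effector repeat modules used to build custom TALEN DNA-binding arrays. On that reading, "TGCG" would name the four target nucleotides recognised by a block of repeats. The insert length roughly fits four TAL repeats of about 100 bp each, and the "I" prefix may indicate the module's position in an ordered assembly. These points are inferred from the name and context and are not stated in the record. In such systems, modules are usually excised or amplified from the cloning vector and joined in order into a TALEN backbone carrying the nuclease domain, which is supplied on a separate plasmid.
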