Addgene plasmid #43193: I-TGCG
Depositing lab: Chad Cowan & Kiran Musunuru. Depositing organization: Harvard University. Publication: A TALEN Genome-Editing System for Generating Human Stem Cell-Based Disease Models. Ding Q, Lee YK, Schaefer EA, Peters DT, Veres A, Kim K, Kuperwasser N, Motola DL, Meissner TB, Hendriks WT, Trevisan M, Gupta RM, Moisan A, Banks E, Friesen M, Schinzel RT, Xia F, Tang A, Xia Y, Figueroa E, Wann A, Ahfeldt T, Daheron L, Zhang F, Rubin LL, Peng LF, Chung RT, Musunuru K, Cowan CA. Cell Stem Cell. 2012 Dec 12. pii: S1934-5909(12)00645-5. doi: 10.1016/j.stem.2012.11.011. PubMed 23246482.
Backbone
  Vector backbone: pCRII-TOPO
  Backbone manufacturer: Invitrogen
  Backbone size w/o insert (bp): 3973
  Vector type: Bacterial Cloning
Growth in bacteria
  Bacterial resistance: Ampicillin and Kanamycin, 100 & 50 μg/mL
  Growth temperature: 37°C
  Growth strain: Top10
  Copy number: High Copy
Gene/Insert
  Gene/Insert name: I-TGCG
  Species: Synthetic
  Insert size (bp): 424
  Cloning method: TOPO Cloning
  Sequencing primers: 5′ T7; 3′ M13-rev
Terms and licenses: Academic/Nonprofit Terms; Industry Terms: Not Available to Industry
How to cite: I-TGCG was a gift from Chad Cowan & Kiran Musunuru (Addgene plasmid # 43193 ; http://n2t.net/addgene:43193 ; RRID:Addgene_43193)
